>Addgene plasmid #47750 | mCherry-hPMCA2zb | addgene partial sequence | sequence record 69973 | CMV-F 5'-CGCAAATGGGCGGTAGGCGTG-3'
AACCGTCAGATCCGCTAGCGCTACCGGTCGCCACCATGGTGAGCAAGGGCGAGGAGGATAACATGGCCAT
CATCAAGGAGTTCATGCGCTTCAAGGTGCACATGGAGGGCTCCGTGAACGGCCACGAGTTCGAGATCGAG
GGCGAGGGCGAGGGCCGCCCCTACGAGGGCACCCAGACCGCCAAGCTGAAGGTGACCAAGGGTGGCCCCC
TGCCCTTCGCCTGGGACATCCTGTCCCCTCAGTTCATGTACGGCTCCAAGGCCTACGTGAAGCACCCCGC
CGACATCCCCGACTACTTGAAGCTGTCCTTCCCCGAGGGCTTCAAGTGGGAGCGCGTGATGAACTTCGAG
GACGGCGGCGTGGTGACCGTGACCCAGGACTCCTCCCTGCAGGACGGCGAGTTCATCTACAAGGTGAAGC
TGCGCGGCACCAACTTCCCCTCCGACGGCCCCGTAATGCAGAAGAAGACCATGGGCTGGGAGGCCTCCTC
CGAGCGGATGTACCCCGAGGACGGCGCCCTGAAGGGCGAGATCAAGCAGAGGCTGAAGCTGAAGGACGGC
GGCCACTACGACGCTGAGGTCAAGACCACCTACAAGGCCAAGAAGCCCGTGCAGCTGCCCGGCGCCTACA
ACGTCAACATCAAGTTGGACATCACCTCCCACAACGAGGACTACACCATCGTGGAACAGTACGAACGCGC
CGAGGGCCGCCACTCCACCGGCGGCATGGACGAGCTGTACAAGTCCGGACTCAGATCTCGAGCTCAAGCT
TCGAATTCTGCAGTCGACGGTACCGCGGTGGCGGCCGCCATGG
