>Addgene plasmid #47750 | mCherry-hPMCA2zb | addgene partial sequence | sequence record 69977 | mCherry-F 5'-ccccgtaatgcagaagaaga-3'
GGCGCCCTGAAGGGCGAGATCAAGCAGAGGCTGAAGCTGAAGGACGGCGGCCACTACGACGCTGAGGTCA
AGACCACCTACAAGGCCAAGAAGCCCGTGCAGCTGCCCGGCGCCTACAACGTCAACATCAAGTTGGACAT
CACCTCCCACAACGAGGACTACACCATCGTGGAACAGTACGAACGCGCCGAGGGCCGCCACTCCACCGGC
GGCATGGACGAGCTGTACAAGTCCGGACTCAGATCTCGAGCTCAAGCTTCGAATTCTGCAGTCGACGGTA
CCGCGGTGGCGGCCGCCATGGGTGACATGACCAACAGCGACTTTTACTCCAAAAACCAAAGAAATGAGTC
GAGCCATGGGGGCGAGTTCGGGTGCACAATGGAGGAGCTCCGCTCCCTCATGGAGCTGCGGGGCACTGAG
GCTGTGGTCAAGATCAAGGAGACTTATGGGGACACCGAAGCCATCTGCCGGCGCCTCAAAACCTCACCTG
TTGAAGGTTTGCCGGACACCGCTCCAGACCTGGAAAAGAGAAAGCAAATTTTTGGGCAAAACTTTATACC
TCCAAAGAAGCCAAAAACCTTCCTGCAGCTCGTGTGGGAGGCGCTGCAGGACGTGACGCTCATCATCCTG
GAGATTGCCGCCATCATCTCCCTGGGGCTGTCCTTCTACCACCCGCCCGGCGAGGGCAACGAAGGATGTG
CGACGGCCCAGGGTGGGGCAGAGGATGAAGGAGAGGCAGAGGCAGGTTGGATCGAGGGGGCCGCCATTCT
CCTCTCAGTTATCTGTGTGGTCCTGGTCACGGCCTTC
