>Addgene plasmid #47750 | mCherry-hPMCA2zb | addgene partial sequence | sequence record 69983 | hPMCA2-F1 5'-GGAGAGTCTGACCAGGTGC-3'
CCACGTGATGGAGGGCTCAGGACGGATGTTGGTGACTGCTGTGGGTGTGAACTCTCAGACTGGCATCATC
TTTACCCTCCTGGGGGCTGGTGGTGAAGAGGAAGAGAAGAAAGACAAAAAAGCCAAACAGCAGGACGGGG
CAGCCGCCATGGAGATGCAGCCCCTCAAGAGTGCCGAGGGCGGCGACGCTGACGACAGGAAGAAGGCCAG
CATGCACAAGAAGGAGAAGTCCGTGCTGCAGGGCAAGCTCACCAAGCTGGCTGTGCAGATCGGGAAGGCG
GGCTTGGTGATGTCAGCCATCACGGTGATCATCCTGGTGCTCTACTTCACTGTGGACACCTTCGTGGTCA
ACAAGAAGCCGTGGCTGCCTGAGTGCACGCCCGTCTACGTGCAGTACTTTGTCAAGTTCTTCATCATTGG
CGTGACGGTGCTGGTGGTCGCCGTGCCCGAGGGGCTCCCTCTGGCCGTCACCATCTCGTTGGCCTATTCG
GTGAAGAAAATGATGAAGGACAACAACCTGGTACGCCACCTGGATGCCTGTGAGACCATGGGCAATGCCA
CAGCCATCTGCTCAGACAAGACAGGCACGCTGACCACCAATCGCATGACAGTGGTACAGGCCTATGTCGG
CGACGTCCACTATAAAGAGATCCCCGACCCCAGCTCCATCAACACCAAGACCATGGAGCTGCTGATCAAT
GCCATCGCCATCAACAGCGCCTACACCACCAAGATTCTGC
