[The description below was written by a language model from this plasmid's Addgene catalogue record.]
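Description:
mCherry-hPMCA2zb is a mammalian expression plasmid built on the Clontech pEGFP-C1 backbone, in which the EGFP coding region has been replaced with mCherry as an AgeI/KpnI fragment. It is maintained in E. coli as a high-copy plasmid under kanamycin selection. No feature table accompanies the record, so other backbone elements are not individually documented. The use of an SV40 polyA reverse sequencing primer is consistent with the SV40 polyadenylation signal that normally follows the cloning site in this vector family.

The insert is human ATP2B2, encoding plasma membrane Ca2+-transporting ATPase 2 (PMCA2), in the z/b splice form, meaning the "z" variant at one alternative splicing site and the "b" variant at the other. Transcription is driven by the CMV promoter, a strong constitutive promoter in most mammalian cell lines. Because the backbone is a C1-type fusion vector, the fluorescent protein lies upstream of the cloning site, so the product is PMCA2 carrying mCherry at its N-terminus. The insert was introduced by restriction cloning, but the specific 5′ and 3′ sites are not recorded.

The stated purpose is mammalian expression of mCherry-tagged hPMCA2 z/b. The red tag allows the calcium pump to be visualised in transfected cells, for example to follow its expression and membrane localisation. The depositor notes that an otherwise equivalent EGFP-tagged version exists, so this plasmid serves as the red-fluorescent counterpart, useful where a green channel is already occupied or for comparing differently tagged constructs side by side.
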