Addgene plasmid #47750: mCherry-hPMCA2zb
Purpose: mammalian expression of mCherry tagged hPMCA2, zb splice variant
Depositing lab: Emanuel Strehler. Depositing organization: Mayo Foundation for Medical Education and Research.
Backbone
  Vector backbone: pEGFP-C1
  Backbone manufacturer: Clontech
  Modifications to backbone: EGFP replaced with mCherry as Age/KpnI fragment
  Vector type: Mammalian Expression
Growth in bacteria
  Bacterial resistance: Kanamycin, 50 μg/mL
  Growth temperature: 37°C
  Growth strain: DH5alpha
  Copy number: High Copy
Gene/Insert
  Gene/Insert name: PMCA2z/b (alt names: ATPase, Ca++ transporting, plasma membrane 2; ATP2B2)
  Species: H. sapiens (human)
  Mutation: zb splice variant
  Entrez Gene: ATP2B2 (a.k.a. DFNA82, PMCA2, PMCA2a, PMCA2i)
  Promoter: CMV
  Tag / fusion protein: mCherry (N terminal on backbone)
  Cloning method: Restriction Enzyme; 5′ cloning site unknown (unknown if destroyed); 3′ cloning site unknown (unknown if destroyed)
  Sequencing primers: 5′ mCherry F; 3′ SV40pA-R
Terms and licenses: Academic/Nonprofit Terms; Industry Terms: Not Available to Industry
Depositor comments: Similar to Addgene plasmid 47584 except EGFP replaced with mCherry.
How to cite: mCherry-hPMCA2zb was a gift from Emanuel Strehler (Addgene plasmid # 47750 ; http://n2t.net/addgene:47750 ; RRID:Addgene_47750)
